Addgene plasmid #220812: pT7-NSP1delta42CSA11
Purpose: Express the Rotavirus SA11 delta42C NSP1 protein
Depositing lab: Alex Borodavka. Depositing organization: University of Cambridge.
Backbone
  Vector backbone: pT7
  Vector type: Other
Growth in bacteria
  Bacterial resistance: Ampicillin, 100 μg/mL
  Growth temperature: 37°C
  Growth strain: DH5alpha
  Copy number: High Copy
Gene/Insert
  Gene/Insert name: Rotavirus SA11 NSP1delta42C
  Species: Rotavirus SA11
  Mutation: Lacks C-terminal 42 aa
  Cloning method: Restriction Enzyme; 5′ cloning site Unknown (unknown if destroyed)
Terms and licenses: Academic/Nonprofit Terms; Industry Terms: Not Available to Industry
How to cite: pT7-NSP1delta42CSA11 was a gift from Alex Borodavka (Addgene plasmid # 220812 ; http://n2t.net/addgene:220812 ; RRID:Addgene_220812)
