[The description below was written by a language model from this plasmid's Addgene catalogue record and pLannotate feature annotations shown in this document.]
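Description:
pT7-NSP1delta42CSA11 is a 4,693-nt high-copy bacterial plasmid built on a pT7 backbone and carrying a truncated form of the NSP1 gene of simian rotavirus SA11. It is propagated in E. coli through a ColE1/pUC-type origin and selected with ampicillin via the bla (AmpR) gene and its own promoter. The annotation also picks up short remnants of earlier cloning vectors (fragments of TcR, bom, rop, lacI, a pUC multiple cloning site, an SP6 promoter and a piece of a T7 gene 10-derived tag). These appear to be backbone leftovers rather than functional parts.

The payload is an NSP1 coding sequence matching rotavirus A SA11, which spans the numbering origin of the circular sequence and is recorded as lacking the C-terminal 42 amino acids. It sits directly downstream of a bacteriophage T7 promoter and is followed by a hepatitis delta virus ribozyme and a T7 terminator. In this arrangement, T7 RNA polymerase begins transcription close to the start of the viral sequence. The ribozyme then cleaves itself from the transcript to leave a defined 3' end, and the terminator stops the polymerase. This layout is typical of plasmids used for rotavirus reverse genetics, although the record itself states the purpose only as expression of the delta42C NSP1 protein.

Full-length NSP1 antagonises host innate immunity by promoting degradation of interferon regulatory factors such as IRF3, IRF5 and IRF7, and it associates with cullin RING ligase components. A C-terminal truncation would therefore plausibly be used to study how that region contributes to these activities, but the record does not describe the phenotype of the deletion. The 5' cloning site is listed as unknown.
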