Features (pLannotate 1.2.2; 14 found; start..end, strand, type, name):
   1172..1263    +  ncRNA          HDV ribozyme: Accession: RF00094 - Hepatitis delta virus ribozyme
   1278..1327    +  CDS            SET1 (fragment): solubility-enhancement tag derived from T7 phage gene 10B
   1335..1382    +  terminator     T7 terminator: transcription terminator for bacteriophage T7 RNA polymerase
   1411..1445    +  misc_feature   MCS (fragment): pUC18/19 multiple cloning site
   1450..1468    -  promoter       SP6 promoter: promoter for bacteriophage SP6 RNA polymerase
   1696..1971    +  CDS            TcR (fragment): tetracycline efflux protein; tet; confers resistance to tetracycline
   1972..2020    -  misc_feature   bom (fragment): basis of mobility region from pBR322
   2122..2157    -  CDS            rop (fragment): Rop protein, which maintains plasmids at low copy number; rop
   2252..2356    +  promoter       AmpR promoter: bla
   2357..3217    +  CDS            AmpR: β-lactamase; bla; confers resistance to ampicillin, carbenicillin, and related antibiotics
   3388..3976    +  rep_origin     ori: high-copy-number ColE1/pMB1/pBR322/pUC origin of replication
   4159..4212    +  CDS            lacI (fragment): lac repressor; lacI; The lac repressor binds to the lac operator to inhibit transcription in E. coli. This inhibition can be relieved by adding lactose or isopropyl-β-D-thiogalactopyranoside (IPTG).
   4232..4250    +  promoter       T7 promoter: promoter for bacteriophage T7 RNA polymerase
   4279..1082    +  CDS            NSP1_ROTS4 (across the origin): Experimental evidence at protein level: Swiss-Prot protein existence level 1. Plays a role in the inhibition of host innate immunity by inducing the degradation of key host factors required to activate interferon production such as IRF3, IRF5 or IRF7. Associates with components of cullin RING ligases (CRLs) including CUL1 or CUL3, which are essential multisubunit ubiquitination complexes, to modulate their activities. From Rotavirus A (strain RVA/SA11-4F/G3P6[1]) (RV-A) (Simian Agent 11 (strain 4F)).
>Addgene plasmid #220812 | pT7-NSP1delta42CSA11 | addgene full sequence | sequence record 443925 | Addgene NGS Result
TCCCAATTACATTAAATGCTGCTGCATTTAAGTTTGATGAAAATAATCTTTATTATGTTTTTGGGTTATA
TGAGAAATCAGTCAGTGATATATATGCTCCATATAGAATTGTTAACTTTATAAATGAATTTGATAAATTA
TTGCTTGATCATATTAACTTTACAAGAATGTCCAATCTACCAATAGAGTTGAGAAACCATTACGCAAAGA
AATACTTCCAATTATCAAGACTGCCATCATCAAAACTAAAGCAAATTTACTTTTCAGATTTTACTAAAGA
AACTGTGATTTTTAATACTTATACAAAAACGCCAGGAAGATCAATATACAGAAATGTAACTGAATTTAAT
TGGAGAGATGAATTGGAGCTTTATTCTGATTTAAAAAATGATAAGAATAAATTAATTGCTGCAATGATGA
CGAGTAAGTATACTCGGTTCTATGCTCATGATAATAATTTTGGAAGGTTGAAAATGACAATATTTGAGTT
GGGACATCATTGTCAGCCTAACTACGTGGCATCTAATCACCCAGGCAATGCTTCCGATATCCAGTACTGT
AAATGGTGTAATATAAAATATTTTCTTAGTAAAATTGATTGGCGGATTCGTGATATGTATAATTTATTGA
TGGAATTTATTAAGGATTGTTATAAAAGTAATGTTAACGTTGGACATTGTAGTTCTGTTGAAAACATATA
TCCTTTAATTAAAAGATTAATTTGGAGTTTGTTTACTAATCACATGGATCAAACAATTGAAGAAGTGTTT
AATCACATGTCGCCAGTGTCAGTTGAAGGTACGAATGTCATCATGTTGATTCTTGGATTGAATATTAGTT
TGTATAATGAAATTAAGCGCACTTTGAATGTAGATAGCATACCAATGGTACTTAATTTAAATGAATTCAG
TAGTATAGTTAAATCAATTAGCAGTAAATGGTATTGATAGTAAAATGTTGATGAATTGGATAAATTGCCA
ATGTCAATAAAATCAACGGAGGAACTGATTGAAATGAAGAATTCTGGAACTTTAACTGAAGAATTTGAGC
TACTGATCTCCAACTCAGAAGATGACAATGAGTGAAATTATGTCACTATCTAATTATACAGTATTTAGCC
ATCACAAGACCGTCCAGACTAGAGTAGCGCCTAGCTGGCAAAATACTGTGAACCGGGTCGGCATGGCATC
TCCACCTCCTCGCGGTCCGACCTGGGCATCCGAAGGAGGACGTCGTCCACTCGGATGGCTAAGGGAGAGC
TCAAAAAAAAGGATCCGGCTGCTAACAAAGCCCGAAAGGAAGCTGAGTTGGCTGCTGCCACCGCTGAGCA
ATAACTAGCATAACCCCTTGGGGCCTCTAAACGGGTCTTGAGGGGTTTTTTGCTGAAAGGAGGAACTATA
TCCGGATCGAGATCCTCTAGAGTCGACCTGCAGGCATGCAAGCTTGTATTCTATAGTGTCACCTAAATCG
TATGTGTATGATACATAAGGTTATGTATTAATTGTAGCCGCGTTCTAACGACAATATGTACAAGCCTAAT
TGTGTAGCATCTGGCTTACTGAAGCAGACCCTATCATCTCTCTCGTAAACTGCCGTCAGAGTCGGTTTGG
TTGGACGAACCTTCTGAGTTTCTGGTAACGCCGTCCCGCACCCGGAAATGGTCAGCGAACCAATCAGCAG
GGTCATCGCTAGCCAGATCCTCTACGCCGGACGCATCGTGGCCGGCATCACCGGCGCCACAGGTGCGGTT
GCTGGCGCCTATATCGCCGACATCACCGATGGGGAAGATCGGGCTCGCCACTTCGGGCTCATGAGCGCTT
GTTTCGGCGTGGGTATGGTGGCAGGCCCCGTGGCCGGGGGACTGTTGGGCGCCATCTCCTTGCACCATTC
CTTGCGGCGGCGGTGCTCAACGGCCTCAACCTACTACTGGGCTGCTTCTTAATGCAGGAGTCGCATAAGG
GAGAGCGTCGAATGGTGCACTCTCAGTACAATCTGCTCTGATGCCGCATAGTTAAGCCAGCCCCGACACC
CGCCAACACCCGCTGACGCGCCCTGACGGGCTTGTCTGCTCCCGGCATCCGCTTACAGACAAGCTGTGAC
CGTCTCCGGGAGCTGCATGTGTCAGAGGTTTTCACCGTCATCACCGAAACGCGCGAGACGAAAGGGCCTC
GTGATACGCCTATTTTTATAGGTTAATGTCATGATAATAATGGTTTCTTAGACGTCAGGTGGCACTTTTC
GGGGAAATGTGCGCGGAACCCCTATTTGTTTATTTTTCTAAATACATTCAAATATGTATCCGCTCATGAG
ACAATAACCCTGATAAATGCTTCAATAATATTGAAAAAGGAAGAGTATGAGTATTCAACATTTCCGTGTC
GCCCTTATTCCCTTTTTTGCGGCATTTTGCCTTCCTGTTTTTGCTCACCCAGAAACGCTGGTGAAAGTAA
AAGATGCTGAAGATCAGTTGGGTGCACGAGTGGGTTACATCGAACTGGATCTCAACAGCGGTAAGATCCT
TGAGAGTTTTCGCCCCGAAGAACGTTTTCCAATGATGAGCACTTTTAAAGTTCTGCTATGTGGCGCGGTA
TTATCCCGTATTGACGCCGGGCAAGAGCAACTCGGTCGCCGCATACACTATTCTCAGAATGACTTGGTTG
AGTACTCACCAGTCACAGAAAAGCATCTTACGGATGGCATGACAGTAAGAGAATTATGCAGTGCTGCCAT
AACCATGAGTGATAACACTGCGGCCAACTTACTTCTGACAACGATCGGAGGACCGAAGGAGCTAACCGCT
TTTTTGCACAACATGGGGGATCATGTAACTCGCCTTGATCGTTGGGAACCGGAGCTGAATGAAGCCATAC
CAAACGACGAGCGTGACACCACGATGCCTGTAGCAATGGCAACAACGTTGCGCAAACTATTAACTGGCGA
ACTACTTACTCTAGCTTCCCGGCAACAATTAATAGACTGGATGGAGGCGGATAAAGTTGCAGGACCACTT
CTGCGCTCGGCCCTTCCGGCTGGCTGGTTTATTGCTGATAAATCTGGAGCCGGTGAGCGTGGGTCTCGCG
GTATCATTGCAGCACTGGGGCCAGATGGTAAGCCCTCCCGTATCGTAGTTATCTACACGACGGGGAGTCA
GGCAACTATGGATGAACGAAATAGACAGATCGCTGAGATAGGTGCCTCACTGATTAAGCATTGGTAACTG
TCAGACCAAGTTTACTCATATATACTTTAGATTGATTTAAAACTTCATTTTTAATTTAAAAGGATCTAGG
TGAAGATCCTTTTTGATAATCTCATGACCAAAATCCCTTAACGTGAGTTTTCGTTCCACTGAGCGTCAGA
CCCCGTAGAAAAGATCAAAGGATCTTCTTGAGATCCTTTTTTTCTGCGCGTAATCTGCTGCTTGCAAACA
AAAAAACCACCGCTACCAGCGGTGGTTTGTTTGCCGGATCAAGAGCTACCAACTCTTTTTCCGAAGGTAA
CTGGCTTCAGCAGAGCGCAGATACCAAATACTGTTCTTCTAGTGTAGCCGTAGTTAGGCCACCACTTCAA
GAACTCTGTAGCACCGCCTACATACCTCGCTCTGCTAATCCTGTTACCAGTGGCTGCTGCCAGTGGCGAT
AAGTCGTGTCTTACCGGGTTGGACTCAAGACGATAGTTACCGGATAAGGCGCAGCGGTCGGGCTGAACGG
GGGGTTCGTGCACACAGCCCAGCTTGGAGCGAACGACCTACACCGAACTGAGATACCTACAGCGTGAGCT
ATGAGAAAGCGCCACGCTTCCCGAAGGGAGAAAGGCGGACAGGTATCCGGTAAGCGGCAGGGTCGGAACA
GGAGAGCGCACGAGGGAGCTTCCAGGGGGAAACGCCTGGTATCTTTATAGTCCTGTCGGGTTTCGCCACC
TCTGACTTGAGCGTCGATTTTTGTGATGCTCGTCAGGGGGGCGGAGCCTATGGAAAAACGCCAGCAACGC
GGCCTTTTTACGGTTCCTGGCCTTTTGCTGGCCTTTTGCTCACATGTTCTTTCCTGCGTTATCCCCTGAT
TCTGTGGATAACCGTATTACCGCCTTTGAGTGAGCTGATACCGCTCGCCGCAGCCGAACGACCGAGCGCA
GCGAGTCAGTGAGCGAGGAAGCGGAAGAGCGCCCAATACGCAAACCGCCTCTCCCCGCGCGTTGGCCGAT
TCATTAATGCAGGGGGATATCGATCCCGGGTTAATACGACTCACTATAGGCTTTTTTTTGAAAAGTCTTG
TGTTAGCCATGGCTACTTTTAAAGATGCATGCTTTCATTATCGTAGATTAACTGCTTTAAATCGGAGATT
ATGCAACATTGGTGCAAATTCTATTTGGATGCCAGTTCCTGATGCGAAAATTAAGGGGTGGTGTTTAGAA
TGTTGTCAAATAGCTGATTTAACCCATTGTTATGGTTGCTCATTGCCGCATGTTTGCAAATGGTGTGTTC
AGAACAGAAGATGCTTCCTTGACAATGAACCTCATTTGCTTAAGCTTAGAACTGTGAAACATCCAATTAC
CAAAGACAAATTACAGTGTATCATAGACTTGTACAATATAATATTTCCAATTAATGATAAAGTAATTAGA
AAATTTGAAAGAATGATAAAGCAAAGAGAATGTAGGAATCAATATAAAATTGAATGGTATAATCATTTGC
TGC
